>Addgene plasmid #129966 | pRDAX-450 C-Tag Venus210[2] L10 FRB mCherry | depositor full sequence | sequence record 249344 | Full Sequence
GCCTGCCTCCAGGCCTCAATATTGGCCATTAGCCATATTATTCATTGGTTATATAGCATAAATCAATATT
GGCTATTGGCCATTGCATACGTTGTATCTATATCATAATATGTACATTTATATTGGCTCATGTCCAATAT
GACCGCCATGTTGGCATTGATTATTGACTAGTTATTAATAGTAATCAATTACGGGGTCATTAGTTCATAG
CCCATATATGGAGTTCCGCGTTACATAACTTACGGTAAATGGCCCGCCTGGCTGACCGCCCAACGACCCC
CGCCCATTGACGTCAATAATGACGTATGTTCCCATAGTAACGCCAATAGGGACTTTCCATTGACGTCAAT
GGGTGGAGTATTTACGGTAAACTGCCCACTTGGCAGTACATCAAGTGTATCATATGCCAAGTCCGCCCCC
TATTGACGTCAATGACGGTAAATGGCCCGCCTGGCATTATGCCCAGTACATGACCTTACGGGACTTTCCT
ACTTGGCAGTACATCTACGTATTAGTCATCGCTATTACCATGGTGATGCGGTTTTGGCAGTACACCAATG
GGCGTGGATAGCGGTTTGACTCACGGGGATTTCCAAGTCTCCACCCCATTGACGTCAATGGGAGTTTGTT
TTGGCACCAAAATCAACGGGACTTTCCAAAATGTCGTAATAACCCCGCCCCGTTGACGCAAATGGGCGGT
AGGCGTGTACGGTGGGAGGTCTATATAAGCAGAGCTCGTTTAGTGAACCGTCAGATCACTAGAAGCTTTA
TTGCGGTAGTTTATCACAGTTAAATTGCTAACGCAGTCAGTGCTTCTGACACAACAGTCTCGAACTTAAG
CTGCAGAAGTTGGTCGTGAGGCACTGGGCAGGTAAGTATCAAGGTTACAAGACAGGTTTAAGGAGACCAA
TAGAAACTGGGCTTGTCGAGACAGAGAAGACTCTTGCGTTTCTGATAGGCACCTATTGGTCTTACTGACA
TCCACTTTGCCTTTCTCTCCACAGGTGTCCACTCCCAGGCCACCATGGTGGCCATCCTCTGGCATGAGAT
GTGGCATGAAGGCCTGGAAGAGGCATCTCGTTTGTACTTTGGGGAAAGGAACGTGAAAGGCATGTTTGAG
GTGCTGGAGCCCTTGCATGCTATGATGGAACGGGGCCCCCAGACTCTGAAGGAAACATCCTTTAATCAGG
CCTATGGTCGAGATTTAATGGAGGCCCAAGAGTGGTGCAGGAAGTACATGAAATCAGGGAATGTCAAGGA
CCTCACCCAAGCCTGGGACCTCTATTATCATGTGTTCCGACGAATCTCAGGGAGCTCTGCCAGCGGTGGC
AGCACCAGTGATCCCAATGAGAAGAGGGACCATATGGTACTGCTCGAATTCGTGACTGCAGCAGGCATTA
CCCTTGGGATGGATGAACTTTATAAGTAAGAATTCAGATCCGCCCCTCTCCCTCCCCCCCCCCTAACGTT
ACTGGCCGAAGCCGCTTGGAATAAGGCCGGTGTGCGTTTGTCTATATGTTATTTTCCACCATATTGCCGT
CTTTTGGCAATGTGAGGGCCCGGAAACCTGGCCCTGTCTTCTTGACGAGCATTCCTAGGGGTCTTTCCCC
TCTCGCCAAAGGAATGCAAGGTCTGTTGAATGTCGTGAAGGAAGCAGTTCCTCTGGTAGCTTCTTGAAGA
CAAACAACGTCTGTAGCGACCCTTTGCAGGCAGCGGAACCCCCCACCTGGCGACAGGTGCCTCTGCGGCC
AAAAGCCACGTGTATAAGATACACCTGCAAAGGCGGCACAACCCCAGTGCCACGTTGTGAGTTGGATAGT
TGTGGAAAGAGTCAAATGGCTCTCCTCAAGCGTATTCAACAAGGGGCTGAAGGATGCCCAGAAGGTACCC
CATTGTATGGGATCTGATCTGGGGCCTCGGTACACATGCTTTACATGTGTTTAGTCGAGGTTAAAAAAAC
GTCTAGGCCCCCCGAACCACGGGGACGTGGTTTTCCTTTGAAAAACACGATGATAATATGGCCACAACCA
TGGTGAGCAAGGGCGAGGAGGATAACATGGCCATCATCAAGGAGTTCATGCGCTTCAAGGTGCACATGGA
GGGCTCCGTGAACGGCCACGAGTTCGAGATCGAGGGCGAGGGCGAGGGCCGCCCCTACGAGGGCACCCAG
ACCGCCAAGCTGAAGGTGACCAAGGGTGGCCCCCTGCCCTTCGCCTGGGACATCCTGTCCCCTCAGTTCA
TGTACGGCTCCAAGGCCTACGTGAAGCACCCCGCCGACATCCCCGACTACTTGAAGCTGTCCTTCCCCGA
GGGCTTCAAGTGGGAGCGCGTGATGAACTTCGAGGACGGCGGCGTGGTGACCGTGACCCAGGACTCCTCC
CTGCAGGACGGCGAGTTCATCTACAAGGTGAAGCTGCGCGGCACCAACTTCCCCTCCGACGGCCCCGTAA
TGCAGAAGAAGACCATGGGCTGGGAGGCCTCCTCCGAGCGGATGTACCCCGAGGACGGCGCCCTGAAGGG
CGAGATCAAGCAGAGGCTGAAGCTGAAGGACGGCGGCCACTACGACGCTGAGGTCAAGACCACCTACAAG
GCCAAGAAGCCCGTGCAGCTGCCCGGCGCCTACAACGTCAACATCAAGTTGGACATCACCTCCCACAACG
AGGACTACACCATCGTGGAACAGTACGAACGCGCCGAGGGCCGCCACTCCACCGGCGGCATGGACGAGCT
GTACAAGTAAACCGGTGCTCGAGGTACCGATGAATAGCTAAGGTCGAGGCCGCAGGTAAGTATCAAGGTT
ACAAGACAGGTTTAAGGAGACCAATAGAAACTGGGCTTGTCGAGACAGAGAAGACTCTTGCGTTTCTGAT
AGGCACCTATTGGTCTTACTGACATCCACTTTGCCTTTCTCTCCACAGGTGTCGACAATCAACCTCTGGA
TTACAAAATTTGTGAAAGATTGACTGGTATTCTTAACTATGTTGCTCCTTTTACGCTATGTGGATACGCT
GCTTTAATGCCTTTGTATCATGCTATTGCTTCCCGTATGGCTTTCATTTTCTCCTCCTTGTATAAATCCT
GGTTGCTGTCTCTTTATGAGGAGTTGTGGCCCGTTGTCAGGCAACGTGGCGTGGTGTGCACTGTGTTTGC
TGACGCAACCCCCACTGGTTGGGGCATTGCCACCACCTGTCAGCTCCTTTCCGGGACTTTCGCTTTCCCC
CTCCCTATTGCCACGGCGGAACTCATCGCCGCCTGCCTTGCCCGCTGCTGGACAGGGGCTCGGCTGTTGG
GCACTGACAATTCCGTGGTGTTGTCGGGGAAGCTGACGTCCTTTCCATGGCTGCTCGCCTGTGTTGCCAC
CTGGATTCTGCGCGGGACGTCCTTCTGCTACGTCCCTTCGGCCCTCAATCCAGCGGACCTTCCTTCCCGC
GGCCTGCTGCCGGCTCTGCGGCCTCTTCCGCGTCTTCGCCTTCGCCCTCAGACGAGTCGGATCTCCCTTT
GGGCCGCCTCCCCGCCTGGAATTCGAGCTCGGTACGATCAGCCTCGACTGTGCCTTCTAGTTGCCAGCCA
TCTGTTGTTTGCCCCTCCCCCGTGCCTTCCTTGACCCTGGAAGGTGCCACTCCCACTGTCCTTTCCTAAT
AAAATGAGGAAATTGCATCGCATTGTCTGAGTAGGTGTCATTCTATTCTGGGGGGTGGGGTGGGGCAGGA
CAGCAAGGGGGAGGATTGGGAAGACAATAGCCCAGCTTTTGTTCCCTTTAGTGAGGGTTAATTGCGCGCT
TGGCGTAATCATGGTCATAGCTGTTTCCTGTGTGAAATTGTTATCCGCTAATTCACTCCTCAGGTGCAGG
CTGCCTATCAGAAGGTGGTGGCTGGTGTGGCCAATGCCCTGGCTCACAAATACCACTGAGATCTTTTTCC
CTCTGCCAAAAATTATGGGGACATCATGAAGCCCCTTGAGCATCTGACTTCTGGCTAATAAAGGAAATTT
ATTTTCATTGCAATAGTGTGTTGGAATTTTTTGTGTCTCTCACTCGGAAGGACATATGGGAGGGCAAATC
ATTTAAAACATCAGAATGAGTATTTGGTTTAGAGTTTGGCAACATATGCCCATATGCTGGCTGCCATGAA
CAAAGGTTGGCTATAAAGAGGTCATCAGTATATGAAACAGCCCCCTGCTGTCCATTCCTTATTCCATAGA
AAAGCCTTGACTTGAGGTTAGATTTTTTTTATATTTTGTTTTGTGTTATTTTTTTCTTTAACATCCCTAA
AATTTTCCTTACATGTTTTACTAGCCAGATTTTTCCTCCTCTCCTGACTACTCCCAGTCATAGCTGTCCC
TCTTCTCTTATGGAGATCGGCCGGCCGCCGGCGTCGACGCGCGCGGCCGCGGCGCGCCGTTGCTGGCGTT
TTTCCATAGGCTCCGCCCCCCTGACGAGCATCACAAAAATCGACGCTCAAGTCAGAGGTGGCGAAACCCG
ACAGGACTATAAAGATACCAGGCGTTTCCCCCTGGAAGCTCCCTCGTGCGCTCTCCTGTTCCGACCCTGC
CGCTTACCGGATACCTGTCCGCCTTTCTCCCTTCGGGAAGCGTGGCGCTTTCTCATAGCTCACGCTGTAG
GTATCTCAGTTCGGTGTAGGTCGTTCGCTCCAAGCTGGGCTGTGTGCACGAACCCCCCGTTCAGCCCGAC
CGCTGCGCCTTATCCGGTAACTATCGTCTTGAGTCCAACCCGGTAAGACACGACTTATCGCCACTGGCAG
CAGCCACTGGTAACAGGATTAGCAGAGCGAGGTATGTAGGCGGTGCTACAGAGTTCTTGAAGTGGTGGCC
TAACTACGGCTACACTAGAAGAACAGTATTTGGTATCTGCGCTCTGCTGAAGCCAGTTACCTTCGGAAAA
AGAGTTGGTAGCTCTTGATCCGGCAAACAAACCACCGCTGGTAGCGGTGGTTTTTTTGTTTGCAAGCAGC
AGATTACGCGCAGAAAAAAAGGATCTCAAGAAGATCCTTTGATCTTTTCTACGGGGTCTGACGCTCAGTG
GAACGAAAACTCACGTTAAGGGATTTTGGTCATGAGATTATCAAAAAGGATCTTCACCTAGATCCTTTTA
AATTAAAAATGAAGTTTTAAATCAATCTAAAGTATATATGAGTAAACTTGGTCTGACAGTTACCAATGCT
TAATCAGTGAGGCACCTATCTCAGCGATCTGTCTATTTCGTTCATCCATAGTTGCCTGACTCCCCGTCGT
GTAGATAACTACGATACGGGAGGGCTTACCATCTGGCCCCAGTGCTGCAATGATACCGCGAGACCCACGC
TCACCGGCTCCAGATTTATCAGCAATAAACCAGCCAGCCGGAAGGGCCGAGCGCAGAAGTGGTCCTGCAA
CTTTATCCGCCTCCATCCAGTCTATTAATTGTTGCCGGGAAGCTAGAGTAAGTAGTTCGCCAGTTAATAG
TTTGCGCAACGTTGTTGCCATTGCTACAGGCATCGTGGTGTCACGCTCGTCGTTTGGTATGGCTTCATTC
AGCTCCGGTTCCCAACGATCAAGGCGAGTTACATGATCCCCCATGTTGTGCAAAAAAGCGGTTAGCTCCT
TCGGTCCTCCGATCGTTGTCAGAAGTAAGTTGGCCGCAGTGTTATCACTCATGGTTATGGCAGCACTGCA
TAATTCTCTTACTGTCATGCCATCCGTAAGATGCTTTTCTGTGACTGGTGAGTACTCAACCAAGTCATTC
TGAGAATAGTGTATGCGGCGACCGAGTTGCTCTTGCCCGGCGTCAATACGGGATAATACCGCGCCACATA
GCAGAACTTTAAAAGTGCTCATCATTGGAAAACGTTCTTCGGGGCGAAAACTCTCAAGGATCTTACCGCT
GTTGAGATCCAGTTCGATGTAACCCACTCGTGCACCCAACTGATCTTCAGCATCTTTTACTTTCACCAGC
GTTTCTGGGTGAGCAAAAACAGGAAGGCAAAATGCCGCAAAAAAGGGAATAAGGGCGACACGGAAATGTT
GAATACTCATACTCTTCCTTTTTCAATATTATTGAAGCATTTATCAGGGTTATTGTCTCATGAGCGGATA
CATATTTGAATGTATTTAGAAAAATAAACAAATAGGGGTTCCGCGCACATTTCCCCGAAAAGTGCCACCT
GACGTCTAAGAAACCATTATTATCATGACATTAACCTATAAAAATAGGCGTATCACGAGGCCCTTTCGTC
TACGCGCGCGCCGGCGGCGCGCCGTCGACGGCCGGCCGCGGCCGC
Features (pLannotate 1.2.2; 17 found; start..end, strand, type, name):
    155..532     +  enhancer       CMV enhancer: human cytomegalovirus immediate early enhancer
    534..733     +  promoter       CMV promoter: human cytomegalovirus (CMV) immediate early promoter
    872..1004    +  intron         chimeric intron: chimera between introns from human β-globin and immunoglobulin heavy chain genes
   1034..1309    +  CDS            FRB: FKBP-rapamycin binding domain of human FRAP
   1340..1426    +  CDS            Sapphire (fragment): Sapphire is a basic (constitutively fluorescent) long stokes shift fluorescent protein published in 1998, derived from Aequorea victoria. It is reported to be a rapidly-maturing weak dimer with low acid sensitivity.
   1443..2029    +  misc_feature   IRES2: internal ribosome entry site (IRES) of the encephalomyocarditis virus (EMCV)
   2030..2737    +  CDS            mCherry: mCherry is a basic (constitutively fluorescent) red fluorescent protein published in 2004, derived from Discosoma sp.. It is reported to be a very rapidly-maturing monomer with low acid sensitivity.
   2786..2918    +  intron         chimeric intron: chimera between introns from human β-globin and immunoglobulin heavy chain genes
   2927..3515    +  misc_feature   WPRE: woodchuck hepatitis virus posttranscriptional regulatory element
   3519..3535    +  misc_feature   MCS (fragment): pUC18/19 multiple cloning site
   3548..3659    +  polyA_signal   bGH poly(A) signal: bovine growth hormone polyadenylation signal
   3755..3773    -  promoter       T3 promoter: promoter for bacteriophage T3 RNA polymerase
   3832..3906    +  CDS            HBB (fragment): HBB_PONPY - Experimental evidence at transcript level: Swiss-Prot protein existence level 2. Involved in oxygen transport from the lung to the various peripheral tissues. From Pongo pygmaeus (Bornean orangutan).
   3977..4032    +  polyA_signal   β-globin poly(A) signal: rabbit β-globin polyadenylation signal (Gil and Proudfoot, 1987)
   4411..4999    -  rep_origin     ori: high-copy-number ColE1/pMB1/pBR322/pUC origin of replication
   5170..6030    -  CDS            AmpR: β-lactamase; bla; confers resistance to ampicillin, carbenicillin, and related antibiotics
   6031..6135    -  promoter       AmpR promoter: bla
