[The description below was written by a language model from this plasmid's Addgene catalogue record and pLannotate feature annotations shown in this document.]
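Description:
pRDAX-450 C-Tag Venus210[2] L10 FRB mCherry is a custom-built mammalian expression plasmid of about 6.3 kb designed for protein–protein interaction assays based on bimolecular or trimolecular fluorescence complementation (BiFC/TriFC). It is maintained in E. coli through a high-copy ColE1/pUC-type origin and selected with ampicillin via the bla gene under its own promoter.

Expression in mammalian cells is driven by the human CMV immediate early enhancer and promoter, followed by a chimeric β-globin/immunoglobulin intron that promotes efficient processing of the transcript. The first open reading frame encodes FRB, the FKBP–rapamycin binding domain; the catalogue lists it as mouse, whereas the automated annotation matches it to the human FRAP domain. Immediately downstream, after a short gap consistent with the "L10" linker in the name, lies a small fragment of an Aequorea GFP-family protein. The software labels it Sapphire, but given the construct name it most likely represents the short C-terminal Venus fragment split at position 210, fused as a C-terminal tag to FRB. On its own this fragment should be non-fluorescent, with signal expected only when a partner protein carrying the complementary Venus portion is brought nearby. FRB is commonly used this way as a rapamycin-inducible partner of FKBP, though the record does not specify the intended partner.

An EMCV IRES then allows translation of mCherry from the same transcript, giving a constitutive red marker of transfected cells and a reference for expression level. A second chimeric intron, a WPRE and the bovine growth hormone polyadenylation signal complete the cassette. A T3 promoter and β-globin-derived sequences with a rabbit β-globin poly(A) signal also lie in the backbone.
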