Addgene plasmid #129966: pRDAX-450 C-Tag Venus210[2] L10 FRB mCherry
Purpose: PPI (BiFC/TriFC) assay vector
Depositing lab: Gary Lewin. Depositing organization: Max-Delbrueck-Centrum fuer Molekulare Medizin (MDC).
Backbone
  Vector backbone: custom built
  Vector type: Mammalian Expression
Growth in bacteria
  Bacterial resistance: Ampicillin, 100 μg/mL
  Growth temperature: 37°C
  Growth strain: DH5alpha
  Copy number: High Copy
Gene/Insert
  Gene/Insert name: FRB
  Species: M. musculus (mouse)
  Cloning method: Restriction Enzyme; 5′ cloning site unknown (unknown if destroyed); 3′ cloning site unknown (unknown if destroyed)
Terms and licenses: Academic/Nonprofit Terms; Industry Terms: Not Available to Industry
How to cite: pRDAX-450 C-Tag Venus210[2] L10 FRB mCherry was a gift from Gary Lewin (Addgene plasmid # 129966 ; http://n2t.net/addgene:129966 ; RRID:Addgene_129966)
